Addgene plasmid #212470: pTwist-SARS-CoV-2 Spike-deltaC18 S477N (AAC) T478K (AAA)
Purpose: Encodes SARS-CoV-2 spike S477N, T478K for pseudovirus production
Depositing lab: Alejandro Balazs. Depositing organization: Massachusetts General Hospital. Publication: Ongoing evolution of SARS-CoV-2 drives escape from mRNA vaccine-induced humoral immunity. Roederer AL, Cao Y, Denis KS, Sheehan ML, Li CJ, Lam EC, Gregory DJ, Poznansky MC, Iafrate AJ, Canaday DH, Gravenstein S, Garcia-Beltran WF, Balazs AB. medRxiv [Preprint]. 2024 Mar 7:2024.03.05.24303815. doi: 10.1101/2024.03.05.24303815. PubMed 38496628.
Backbone
  Vector backbone: pTwist-CMV-BetaGlobin-WPRE-Neo
  Backbone manufacturer: Twist
  Vector type: Mammalian Expression
Growth in bacteria
  Bacterial resistance: Ampicillin, 100 μg/mL
  Growth temperature: 37°C
  Growth strain: DH5alpha
  Copy number: High Copy
Gene/Insert
  Gene/Insert name: SARS-CoV-2 Spike S477N, T478K
  Species: Severe acute respiratory syndrome coronavirus 2
  Mutation: S477N, T478K
  Entrez Gene: S (a.k.a. GU280_gp02, spike glycoprotein)
  Promoter: CAG
  Cloning method: Ligation Independent Cloning
Terms and licenses: Academic/Nonprofit Terms; Industry Terms: Not Available to Industry
Depositor comments: Please visit https://www.medrxiv.org/content/10.1101/2024.03.05.24303815v1 for medRxiv preprint.
How to cite: pTwist-SARS-CoV-2 Spike-deltaC18 S477N (AAC) T478K (AAA) was a gift from Alejandro Balazs (Addgene plasmid # 212470 ; http://n2t.net/addgene:212470 ; RRID:Addgene_212470)
