[The description below was written by a language model from this plasmid's Addgene catalogue record and pLannotate feature annotations shown in this document.]
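Description:
pTwist-SARS-CoV-2 Spike-deltaC18 S477N (AAC) T478K (AAA) is a 10.5 kb mammalian expression plasmid built on the Twist pTwist-CMV-BetaGlobin-WPRE-Neo backbone. It supplies a mutant SARS-CoV-2 spike glycoprotein for pseudovirus production. It is propagated in E. coli from a high-copy ColE1/pUC-type origin under ampicillin selection (AmpR). A separate cassette, consisting of the SV40 early promoter, the neo gene and a bGH polyadenylation signal, would allow G418 selection in mammalian cells.

The payload is a spike open reading frame of about 3.77 kb carrying the receptor-binding-domain substitutions S477N and T478K, with the codons used given in the plasmid name. The "deltaC18" designation indicates removal of the 18 C-terminal residues, and the annotated CDS length is consistent with that truncation. This type of cytoplasmic-tail truncation is commonly used to improve spike incorporation into pseudotyped particles.

The catalogue lists the promoter as CAG. However, the feature table and backbone name point instead to a CMV enhancer with CMV promoter elements, followed by a truncated human β-globin intron, so the promoter field may be loosely recorded. Downstream of the spike gene, a WPRE enhances transcript stability and expression. An SV40 poly(A) signal follows, although it is annotated on the opposite strand. The expression unit is flanked by β-globin insulator elements, along with bacterial rrnG and T7 terminators and a synthetic poly(A) signal that limit read-through.

The plasmid is typically co-transfected with packaging and reporter constructs to make spike-pseudotyped virus. The associated work used such particles to measure how spike mutations affect neutralization by vaccine-induced antibodies.
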