Features (pLannotate 1.2.2; 21 found; start..end, strand, type, name):
      1..3765    +  CDS            S: SPIKE_SARS2 - Experimental evidence at protein level: Swiss-Prot protein existence level 1. [Spike glycoprotein]: May down-regulate host tetherin (BST2) by lysosomal degradation, thereby counteracting its antiviral activity. From Severe acute respiratory syndrome coronavirus 2 (2019-nCoV) (SARS-CoV-2).
   3839..4427    +  misc_feature   WPRE: woodchuck hepatitis virus posttranscriptional regulatory element
   4480..4601    -  polyA_signal   SV40 poly(A) signal: SV40 polyadenylation signal
   4624..4693    -  CDS            large T antigen (fragment): large T antigen from SV40 (simian virus 40)
   4716..4762    +  terminator     T7 terminator: transcription terminator for bacteriophage T7 RNA polymerase
   4792..4928    +  terminator     rrnG terminator: transcription terminator from the E. coli ribosomal RNA rrnG operon (Albrechtsen et al., 1991)
   4973..5044    +  misc_feature   3' β-globin insulator: insulator downstream of the human β-globin locus (Farrell et al., 2002)
   5089..5285    +  promoter       SV40 promoter: SV40 early promoter
   5299..6090    +  CDS            neo: KKA2_KLEPN - Also known as kan, nptII. Experimental evidence at protein level: Swiss-Prot protein existence level 1. Resistance to kanamycin, neomycin, paromomycin, ribostamycin, butirosin and gentamicin B. From Klebsiella pneumoniae.
   6104..6328    +  polyA_signal   bGH poly(A) signal: bovine growth hormone polyadenylation signal
   6524..7112    -  rep_origin     ori: high-copy-number ColE1/pMB1/pBR322/pUC origin of replication
   7284..7348    -  CDS            bla(M) (fragment): β-lactamase lacking the signal sequence; bla(M); allows cytosolic expression of β-lactamase
   7858..8718    +  CDS            AmpR: β-lactamase; bla; confers resistance to ampicillin, carbenicillin, and related antibiotics
   8731..8867    +  terminator     rrnG terminator: transcription terminator from the E. coli ribosomal RNA rrnG operon (Albrechtsen et al., 1991)
   9019..9090    +  misc_feature   5' β-globin insulator: insulator upstream of the human β-globin locus (Farrell et al., 2002)
   9095..9141    -  terminator     T7 terminator: transcription terminator for bacteriophage T7 RNA polymerase
   9159..9207    -  polyA_signal   poly(A) signal: synthetic polyadenylation signal
   9288..9591    +  enhancer       CMV enhancer: human cytomegalovirus immediate early enhancer
   9664..9681    -  promoter       CMV promoter (fragment): human cytomegalovirus (CMV) immediate early promoter
   9744..9795    +  promoter       CMVd2 promoter: truncated human cytomegalovirus (CMV) immediate early promoter that yields moderately reduced expression relative to the full-length promoter
   9929..10404   +  intron         β-globin intron: internally truncated intron from human β-globin
>Addgene plasmid #212470 | pTwist-SARS-CoV-2 Spike-deltaC18 S477N (AAC) T478K (AAA) | addgene full sequence | sequence record 432796 | Addgene NGS Result
ATGTTTGTGTTCCTCGTTCTCCTGCCCCTCGTTTCTTCCCAATGCGTGAACCTCACAACTAGAACGCAGC
TCCCACCCGCTTACACGAACTCTTTTACTCGTGGAGTATACTATCCCGATAAAGTCTTTAGGTCCAGTGT
CCTTCATTCTACTCAAGACCTTTTCCTGCCATTCTTCTCAAATGTCACCTGGTTCCATGCTATCCACGTT
TCTGGCACCAACGGAACTAAACGATTTGATAATCCCGTCTTGCCATTTAACGATGGCGTATACTTTGCCT
CAACGGAGAAGTCCAACATTATCCGGGGATGGATATTTGGCACCACCCTGGACTCCAAGACACAGTCTCT
CCTCATTGTGAACAACGCCACCAATGTCGTCATCAAAGTCTGTGAATTTCAATTTTGTAACGATCCCTTT
CTCGGGGTTTATTATCATAAGAATAACAAGTCTTGGATGGAGTCAGAGTTCCGCGTTTACAGTTCCGCTA
ACAACTGTACTTTTGAGTACGTTTCCCAACCATTTCTCATGGATCTTGAAGGGAAGCAAGGCAACTTCAA
GAATCTCCGCGAATTTGTGTTTAAGAATATAGACGGCTACTTCAAAATTTATAGCAAGCATACCCCGATA
AATCTGGTTCGGGATCTCCCTCAAGGCTTCTCCGCGTTGGAACCCCTCGTGGACTTGCCGATTGGCATCA
ACATCACCCGGTTCCAAACCCTTCTTGCCCTTCATCGAAGCTACCTCACGCCTGGCGACAGTAGTAGTGG
TTGGACAGCGGGCGCAGCAGCCTACTATGTGGGATATTTGCAACCACGCACCTTTCTTCTCAAATATAAC
GAAAACGGAACAATTACCGATGCCGTAGACTGTGCCCTCGATCCCCTGTCCGAAACTAAATGCACACTCA
AGTCCTTCACAGTTGAGAAAGGCATATACCAAACCAGTAACTTCCGCGTCCAACCCACCGAATCCATTGT
TCGATTCCCTAACATCACCAATTTGTGTCCTTTCGGTGAAGTATTTAATGCCACTCGATTTGCATCAGTT
TATGCCTGGAATCGCAAGCGAATATCAAATTGTGTTGCAGATTATAGTGTCCTGTATAATAGCGCATCAT
TCAGCACTTTTAAGTGTTATGGGGTCAGCCCTACGAAATTGAATGACTTGTGTTTTACCAACGTTTACGC
AGATTCTTTCGTCATACGCGGCGACGAAGTCCGACAGATTGCACCGGGGCAAACCGGAAAGATAGCAGAC
TATAATTATAAGTTGCCGGATGACTTCACCGGCTGCGTTATAGCATGGAACTCCAATAATCTCGATTCAA
AAGTCGGCGGCAACTATAATTATCTTTACCGCCTGTTTCGCAAGTCAAATCTGAAGCCCTTTGAACGTGA
CATCTCCACCGAAATTTATCAAGCTGGCAACAAACCATGTAATGGAGTGGAAGGGTTTAACTGTTATTTT
CCCCTTCAATCATACGGATTTCAACCAACAAATGGGGTGGGCTATCAACCATATCGGGTGGTAGTCTTGA
GCTTTGAGCTGCTCCACGCACCGGCTACAGTTTGCGGACCGAAGAAAAGCACTAACCTGGTGAAGAATAA
ATGTGTGAACTTCAACTTTAATGGGCTCACCGGAACAGGGGTGCTGACAGAATCAAACAAGAAATTTCTC
CCTTTTCAACAATTTGGTAGAGACATTGCCGATACCACAGATGCCGTCCGCGATCCGCAAACACTGGAAA
TCCTCGATATAACACCCTGTAGCTTCGGCGGGGTCAGCGTGATAACTCCCGGAACGAACACATCCAACCA
AGTGGCTGTCCTGTATCAAGATGTCAACTGTACCGAAGTCCCTGTGGCGATACACGCCGACCAACTGACA
CCCACCTGGAGAGTCTACTCAACAGGTTCCAATGTCTTTCAAACTAGAGCGGGTTGTCTCATTGGCGCTG
AGCATGTCAATAATTCATACGAATGTGATATTCCTATTGGGGCAGGAATCTGTGCGTCTTATCAAACTCA
AACGAACTCACCACGGCGCGCTCGCTCAGTAGCCAGCCAGTCCATAATCGCCTATACCATGAGTCTCGGG
GCTGAGAACTCCGTGGCTTATTCAAACAATTCCATCGCAATCCCAACTAACTTTACCATTAGCGTTACCA
CGGAAATCTTGCCCGTCAGCATGACTAAGACGAGCGTAGACTGTACGATGTATATCTGTGGGGATTCCAC
CGAGTGTAGCAACCTCTTGCTTCAATACGGGTCTTTCTGTACTCAACTCAACCGAGCATTGACCGGAATT
GCGGTCGAACAAGACAAGAATACCCAAGAGGTGTTCGCACAAGTAAAGCAAATATACAAAACGCCGCCAA
TCAAAGATTTTGGCGGGTTTAATTTTAGCCAAATACTGCCAGACCCATCTAAGCCTTCAAAACGCAGCTT
TATCGAGGATCTGCTGTTCAACAAAGTTACGTTGGCTGACGCGGGTTTCATTAAGCAGTATGGGGATTGT
TTGGGAGACATTGCGGCCCGCGACCTTATCTGTGCTCAAAAATTCAATGGGTTGACAGTTCTGCCCCCTC
TGCTCACTGATGAGATGATTGCACAGTATACATCAGCATTGTTGGCAGGAACCATTACATCCGGCTGGAC
TTTTGGCGCGGGTGCGGCCCTTCAAATACCTTTCGCTATGCAAATGGCTTACAGATTCAATGGGATTGGT
GTCACGCAAAATGTATTGTATGAAAATCAGAAGCTGATCGCTAATCAATTTAACAGCGCGATTGGCAAGA
TCCAAGATTCACTGTCAAGCACAGCGTCCGCCCTCGGCAAACTCCAAGATGTTGTGAATCAAAACGCCCA
GGCCCTGAATACCCTCGTGAAGCAACTGAGTTCTAACTTCGGCGCAATCTCCAGCGTCCTCAACGACATA
TTGTCCAGACTTGATAAGGTGGAAGCCGAGGTGCAAATTGATCGGCTCATCACAGGCAGGCTCCAGTCAC
TCCAAACTTATGTGACACAACAGTTGATCCGGGCTGCTGAGATACGAGCAAGCGCCAACCTGGCCGCCAC
TAAAATGTCAGAGTGCGTGCTCGGGCAGTCCAAACGGGTTGACTTTTGTGGCAAGGGCTATCACTTGATG
TCCTTCCCCCAATCCGCCCCACATGGAGTGGTCTTTCTCCACGTCACTTATGTCCCTGCTCAAGAGAAGA
ACTTTACGACAGCTCCAGCAATCTGTCACGATGGCAAAGCGCACTTTCCCAGGGAAGGCGTTTTCGTCAG
TAATGGCACGCATTGGTTTGTGACCCAAAGGAATTTCTATGAACCCCAAATCATAACCACTGACAATACA
TTTGTCTCAGGCAACTGTGATGTGGTCATTGGGATCGTGAACAACACGGTATATGATCCCCTGCAACCCG
AGTTGGATAGCTTCAAAGAGGAATTGGATAAATACTTTAAGAATCATACTTCACCCGATGTTGATCTCGG
GGACATATCAGGAATAAATGCAAGTGTCGTCAACATTCAGAAAGAGATTGATCGCCTTAATGAGGTCGCC
AAGAACTTGAATGAATCTTTGATCGACTTGCAAGAACTGGGCAAATACGAACAATATATTAAATGGCCCT
GGTACATTTGGTTGGGCTTTATCGCCGGACTTATAGCTATCGTTATGGTCACAATTATGTTGTGCTGTAT
GACTAGCTGTTGTTCCTGCTTGAAAGGATGTTGCAGTTGCGGATCTTGTTGTAAATAAAGGATCCTCTAG
AAGTTGTCTCCTCCTGCACTGACTGACTGATACAATCGATTTCTGGATCCGCAGGCCTAATCAACCTCTG
GATTACAAAATTTGTGAAAGATTGACTGGTATTCTTAACTATGTTGCTCCTTTTACGCTATGTGGATACG
CTGCTTTAATGCCTTTGTATCATGCTATTGCTTCCCGTATGGCTTTCATTTTCTCCTCCTTGTATAAATC
CTGGTTGCTGTCTCTTTATGAGGAGTTGTGGCCCGTTGTCAGGCAACGTGGCGTGGTGTGCACTGTGTTT
GCTGACGCAACCCCCACTGGTTGGGGCATTGCCACCACCTGTCAGCTCCTTTCCGGGACTTTCGCTTTCC
CCCTCCCTATTGCCACGGCGGAACTCATCGCCGCCTGCCTTGCCCGCTGCTGGACAGGGGCTCGGCTGTT
GGGCACTGACAATTCCGTGGTGTTGTCGGGGAAGCTGACGTCCTTTCCATGGCTGCTCGCCTGTGTTGCC
ACCTGGATTCTGCGCGGGACGTCCTTCTGCTACGTCCCTTCGGCCCTCAATCCAGCGGACCTTCCTTCCC
GCGGCCTGCTGCCGGCTCTGCGGCCTCTTCCGCGTCTTCGCCTTCGCCCTCAGACGAGTCGGATCTCCCT
TTGGGCCGCCTCCCCGCCTGTCTAGCTTGACTGACTGAGATACAGCGTACCTTCAGCTCACAGACATGAT
AAGATACATTGATGAGTTTGGACAAACCACAACTAGAATGCAGTGAAAAAAATGCTTTATTTGTGAAATT
TGTGATGCTATTGCTTTATTTGTAACCATTATAAGCTGCAATAAACAAGTTAACAACAACAATTGCATTC
ATTTTATGTTTCAGGTTCAGGGGGAGGTGTGGGAGGTTTTTTAAAGCAAGTAAAACCTCTACAAATGTGG
TATTGGCCCATCTCTATCGGTATCGTAGCATAACCCCTTGGGGCCTCTAAACGGGTCTTGAGGGGTTTTT
TGTGCCCCTCGGGCCGGATTGCTATCTACCGGCATTGGCGCAGAAAAAAATGCCTGATGCGACGCTGCGC
GTCTTATACTCCCACATATGCCAGATTCAGCAACGGATACGGCTTCCCCAACTTGCCCACTTCCATACGT
GTCCTCCTTACCAGAAATTTATCCTTAAGGTCGTCAGCTATCCTGCAGGCGATCTCTCGATTTCGATCAA
GACATTCCTTTAATGGTCTTTTCTGGACACCACTAGGGGTCAGAAGTAGTTCATCAAACTTTCTTCCCTC
CCTAATCTCATTGGTTACCTTGGGCTATCGAAACTTAATTAAGCGATCTGCATCTCAATTAGTCAGCAAC
CATAGTCCCGCCCCTAACTCCGCCCATCCCGCCCCTAACTCCGCCCAGTTCCGCCCATTCTCCGCCCCAT
CGCTGACTAATTTTTTTTATTTATGCAGAGGCCGAGGCCGCCTCGGCCTCTGAGCTATTCCAGAAGTAGT
GAGGAGGCTTTTTTGGAGGCCTAGGCTTTTGCAAAGGAGGTAGCCAACATGATTGAACAAGATGGATTGC
ACGCAGGTTCTCCCGCCGCTTGGGTGGAGAGGCTATTCGGCTATGACTGGGCACAACAGACAATCGGCTG
CTCTGATGCCGCCGTGTTCCGGCTGTCAGCGCAGGGGCGCCCGGTTCTTTTTGTCAAGACCGACCTGTCC
GGTGCCCTGAATGAACTCCAGGACGAGGCAGCGCGGCTATCGTGGCTGGCCACGACGGGCGTTCCTTGCG
CAGCTGTGCTCGACGTTGTCACTGAAGCGGGAAGGGACTGGCTGCTATTGGGCGAAGTGCCGGGGCAGGA
TCTCCTGTCATCTCACCTTGCTCCTGCCGAGAAAGTATCCATCATGGCTGATGCAATGCGGCGGCTGCAT
ACGCTTGATCCGGCTACCTGCCCATTCGACCACCAAGCGAAACATCGCATCGAGCGAGCACGTACTCGGA
TGGAAGCCGGTCTTGTCGATCAGGATGATCTGGACGAAGAGCATCAGGGGCTCGCGCCAGCCGAACTGTT
CGCCAGGCTCAAGGCGCGGATGCCCGACGGCGAGGATCTCGTCGTGACCCACGGCGATGCCTGCTTGCCG
AATATCATGGTGGAAAATGGCCGCTTTTCTGGATTCATCGACTGTGGCCGGCTGGGTGTGGCGGACCGCT
ATCAGGACATAGCGTTGGCTACCCGTGATATTGCTGAAGAGCTTGGCGGCGAATGGGCTGACCGCTTCCT
CGTGCTTTACGGTATCGCCGCTCCCGATTCGCAGCGCATCGCCTTCTATCGCCTTCTTGACGAGTTCTTC
TAGTATGTAAGCCCTGTGCCTTCTAGTTGCCAGCCATCTGTTGTTTGCCCCTCCCCCGTGCCTTCCTTGA
CCCTGGAAGGTGCCACTCCCACTGTCCTTTCCTAATAAAATGAGGAAATTGCATCGCATTGTCTGAGTAG
GTGTCATTCTATTCTGGGGGGTGGGGTGGGGCAGGACAGCAAGGGGGAGGATTGGGAAGACAATAGCAGG
CATGCTGGGGATGCGGTGGGCTCTATGGTTAATTAACCAGTCAAGTCAGCTACTTGGCGAGATCGACTTG
TCTGGGTTTCGACTACGCTCAGAATTGCGTCAGTCAAGTTCGATCTGGTCCTTGCTATTGCACCCGTTCT
CCGATTACGAGTTTCATTTAAATCATGTGAGCAAAAGGCCAGCAAAAGGCCAGGAACCGTAAAAAGGCCG
CGTTGCTGGCGTTTTTCCATAGGCTCCGCCCCCCTGACGAGCATCACAAAAATCGACGCTCAAGTCAGAG
GTGGCGAAACCCGACAGGACTATAAAGATACCAGGCGTTTCCCCCTGGAAGCTCCCTCGTGCGCTCTCCT
GTTCCGACCCTGCCGCTTACCGGATACCTGTCCGCCTTTCTCCCTTCGGGAAGCGTGGCGCTTTCTCATA
GCTCACGCTGTAGGTATCTCAGTTCGGTGTAGGTCGTTCGCTCCAAGCTGGGCTGTGTGCACGAACCCCC
CGTTCAGCCCGACCGCTGCGCCTTATCCGGTAACTATCGTCTTGAGTCCAACCCGGTAAGACACGACTTA
TCGCCACTGGCAGCAGCCACTGGTAACAGGATTAGCAGAGCGAGGTATGTAGGCGGTGCTACAGAGTTCT
TGAAGTGGTGGCCTAACTACGGCTACACTAGAAGAACAGTATTTGGTATCTGCGCTCTGCTGAAGCCAGT
TACCTTCGGAAAAAGAGTTGGTAGCTCTTGATCCGGCAAACAAACCACCGCTGGTAGCGGTGGTTTTTTT
GTTTGCAAGCAGCAGATTACGCGCAGAAAAAAAGGATCTCAAGAAGATCCTTTGATCTTTTCTACGGGGT
CTGACGCTCAGTGGAACGAAAACTCACGTTAAGGGATTTTGGTCATGAGATTATCAAAAAGGATCTTCAC
CTAGATCCTTTTAAATTAAAAATGAAGTTTTAAATCAATCTAAAGTATATATGAGTAAACTTGGTCTGAC
AGTTACCAATGCTTAATCAGTGAGGCACCTATCTCAGCGATCTGTCTATTTCGTTCATCCATAGTTGCAT
TTAAATTTCCGAACTCTCCAAGGCCCTCGTCGGAAAATCTTCAAACCTTTCGTCCGATCCATCTTGCAGG
CTACCTCTCGAACGAACTATCGCAAGTCTCTTGGCCGGCCTTGCGCCTTGGCTATTGCTTGGCAGCGCCT
ATCGCCAGGTATTACTCCAATCCCGAATATCCGAGATCGGGATCACCCGAGAGAAGTTCAACCTACATCC
TCAATCCCGATCTATCCGAGATCCGAGGAATATCGAAATCGGGGCGCGCCTGGTGTACCGAGAACGATCC
TCTCAGTGCGAGTCTCGACGATCCATATCGTTGCTTGGCAGTCAGCCAGTCGGAATCCAGCTTGGGACCC
AGGAAGTCCAATCGTCAGATATTGTACTCAAGCCTGGTCACGGCAGCGTACCGATCTGTTTAAACCTAGA
TATTGATAGTCTGATCGGTCAACGTATAATCGAGTCCTAGCTTTTGCAAACATCTATCAAGAGACAGGAT
CAGCAGGAGGCTTTCGCATGAGTATTCAACATTTCCGTGTCGCCCTTATTCCCTTTTTTGCGGCATTTTG
CCTTCCTGTTTTTGCTCACCCAGAAACGCTGGTGAAAGTAAAAGATGCTGAAGATCAGTTGGGTGCGCGA
GTGGGTTACATCGAACTGGATCTCAACAGCGGTAAGATCCTTGAGAGTTTTCGCCCCGAAGAACGCTTTC
CAATGATGAGCACTTTTAAAGTTCTGCTATGTGGCGCGGTATTATCCCGTATTGACGCCGGGCAAGAGCA
ACTCGGTCGCCGCATACACTATTCTCAGAATGACTTGGTTGAGTATTCACCAGTCACAGAAAAGCATCTT
ACGGATGGCATGACAGTAAGAGAATTATGCAGTGCTGCCATAACCATGAGTGATAACACTGCGGCCAACT
TACTTCTGACAACGATTGGAGGACCGAAGGAGCTAACCGCTTTTTTGCACAACATGGGGGATCATGTAAC
TCGCCTTGATCGTTGGGAACCGGAGCTGAATGAAGCCATACCAAACGACGAGCGTGACACCACGATGCCT
GTAGCAATGGCAACAACCTTGCGTAAACTATTAACTGGCGAACTACTTACTCTAGCTTCCCGGCAACAGT
TGATAGACTGGATGGAGGCGGATAAAGTTGCAGGACCACTTCTGCGCTCGGCCCTTCCGGCTGGCTGGTT
TATTGCTGATAAATCTGGAGCCGGTGAGCGTGGGTCTCGCGGTATCATTGCAGCACTGGGGCCAGATGGT
AAGCCCTCCCGTATCGTAGTTATCTACACGACGGGGAGTCAGGCAACTATGGATGAACGAAATAGACAGA
TCGCTGAGATAGGTGCCTCACTGATTAAGCATTGGTAACCGATTCTAGGTGCATTGGCGCAGAAAAAAAT
GCCTGATGCGACGCTGCGCGTCTTATACTCCCACATATGCCAGATTCAGCAACGGATACGGCTTCCCCAA
CTTGCCCACTTCCATACGTGTCCTCCTTACCAGAAATTTATCCTTAAGATCCCGAATCGTTTAAACTCGA
CTCTGGCTCTATCGAATCTCCGTCGTTTCGAGCTTACGCGAACAGCCGTGGCGCTCATTTGCTCGTCGGG
CATCGAATCTCGTCAGCTATCGTCAGCTTACCTTTTTGGCAGCGATCGCGGCTCCCGACATCTTGGACCA
TTAGCTCCACAGGTATCTTCTTCCCTCTAGTGGTCATAACAGCAGCTTCAGCTACCTCTCAATTCAAAAA
ACCCCTCAAGACCCGTTTAGAGGCCCCAAGGGGTTATGCTATCAATCGTTGCGTTACACACACAAAAAAC
CAACACACATCCATCTTCGATGGATAGCGATTTTATTATCTAACTGCTGATCGAGTGTAGCCAGATCTAG
TAATCAATTACGGGGTCATTAGTTCATAGCCCATATATGGAGTTCCGCGTTACATAACTTACGGTAAATG
GCCCGCCTGGCTGACCGCCCAACGACCCCCGCCCATTGACGTCAATAATGACGTATGTTCCCATAGTAAC
GCCAATAGGGACTTTCCATTGACGTCAATGGGTGGAGTATTTACGGTAAACTGCCCACTTGGCAGTACAT
CAAGTGTATCATATGCCAAGTACGCCCCCTATTGACGTCAATGACGGTAAATGGCCCGCCTGGCATTATG
CCCAGTACATGACCTTATGGGACTTTCCTACTTGGCAGTACATCTACGTATTAGTCATCGCTATTACCAT
GCTGATGCGGTTTTGGCAGTACATCAATGGGCGTGGATAGCGGTTTGACTCACGGGGATTTCCAAGTCTC
CACCCCATTGACGTCAATGGGAGTTTGTTTTGGCACCAAAATCAACGGGACTTTCCAAAATGTCGTAACA
ACTCCGCCCCATTGACGCAAATGGGCGGTAGGCGTGTACGGTGGGAGGTCTATATAAGCAGAGCTGGTTT
AGTGAACCGTCAGATCGCCTGGAGACGCCATCCACGCTGTTTTGACCTCCATAGAAGACACCGGGACCGA
TCCAGCCTCCCCTCGAAGCTTACATGTGGTACCGAGCTCGGATCCTGAGAACTTCAGGGTGAGTCTATGG
GACCCTTGATGTTTTCTTTCCCCTTCTTTTCTATGGTTAAGTTCATGTCATAGGAAGGGGAGAAGTAACA
GGGTACACATATTGACCAAATCAGGGTAATTTTGCATTTGTAATTTTAAAAAATGCTTTCTTCTTTTAAT
ATACTTTTTTGTTTATCTTATTTCTAATACTTTCCCTAATCTCTTTCTTTCAGGGCAATAATGATACAAT
GTATCATGCCTCTTTGCACCATTCTAAAGAATAACAGTGATAATTTCTGGGTTAAGGCAATAGCAATATT
TCTGCATATAAATATTTCTGCATATAAATTGTAACTGATGTAAGAGGTTTCATATTGCTAATAGCAGCTA
CAATCCAGCTACCATTCTGCTTTTATTTTATGGTTGGGATAAGGCTGGATTATTCTGAGTCCAAGCTAGG
CCCTTTTGCTAATCATGTTCATACCTCTTATCTTCCTCCCACAGCTCCTGGGCAACGTGCTGGTCTGTGT
GCTGGCCCATCACTTTGGCAAAGGCGGCCGCC
